Addgene plasmid #67452: pDEST40-SARA-V5-His6
Purpose: Mammalian expression of hSara with C-term V5 and His6 tag
Depositing lab: Richard Kahn. Depositing organization: Emory University. Publication: Tool box: Plasmids for the expression or knockdown of human ARF Family GTPases (ARF/ARL/SAR) and their co-expression in bacteria with N-myristoyltransferases. Kerr SC, Kahn RA. Cell Logist. 2015 Sep 21;5(3):e1090523. doi: 10.1080/21592799.2015.1090523. eCollection 2015 Jul-Sep. PubMed 27057421.
Backbone
  Vector backbone: pcDNA-DEST40
  Backbone manufacturer: Life Technologies
  Vector type: Mammalian Expression
  Selectable markers: Neomycin (select with G418)
Growth in bacteria
  Bacterial resistance: Ampicillin, 100 μg/mL
  Growth temperature: 37°C
  Growth strain: DH5alpha
  Copy number: High Copy
Gene/Insert
  Gene/Insert name: SARA (alt name: pRK21n-D40)
  Species: H. sapiens (human)
  Entrez Gene: SAR1B (a.k.a. ANDD, CMRD, GTBPB, SARA2)
  Promoter: CMV
  Tag / fusion protein: V5 (C terminal on backbone); His (C terminal on backbone)
  Cloning method: Gateway Cloning
  Sequencing primers: 5′ CMV-F; 3′ BGH-rev
Terms and licenses: Academic/Nonprofit Terms; Industry Terms: Not Available to Industry
How to cite: pDEST40-SARA-V5-His6 was a gift from Richard Kahn (Addgene plasmid # 67452 ; http://n2t.net/addgene:67452 ; RRID:Addgene_67452)
