[The description below was written by a language model from this plasmid's Addgene catalogue record.]
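Description:
pDEST40-SARA-V5-His6 is a mammalian expression plasmid built on the commercial Gateway destination vector pcDNA-DEST40. It carries a human SAR-family small GTPase coding sequence, introduced by Gateway recombination, so the open reading frame is expected to be flanked by the att recombination scars that this cloning method leaves behind. The insert is named SARA (hSara) in the record, while the linked gene entry is SAR1B, for which SARA2 is listed as an alias. The record therefore leaves some ambiguity about which SAR1 paralogue is encoded, and this is best confirmed against the sequence.

Expression is driven by the CMV promoter, a strong constitutive promoter in most mammalian cell lines. The listing of a BGH reverse sequencing primer implies a bovine growth hormone polyadenylation region downstream of the insert. The backbone supplies C-terminal V5 and His6 tags fused in frame to the protein. The V5 epitope allows detection by immunoblotting or immunofluorescence with anti-V5 antibodies, and the polyhistidine tract permits metal-affinity purification or pull-down.

The plasmid is maintained at high copy in E. coli under ampicillin selection. A neomycin resistance marker allows G418 selection of stably transfected mammalian cells. No feature table was provided, so the replication origin and other backbone elements are not itemised here. The construct belongs to a toolbox of plasmids for expressing or knocking down human ARF-family GTPases (ARF, ARL and SAR). It is suited to transient or stable expression of tagged SAR protein for studies of localisation, interactions and function in mammalian cells.
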