>Addgene plasmid #67452 | pDEST40-SARA-V5-His6 | addgene partial sequence | sequence record 119579 | T7 5'-TAATACGACTCACTATAGGG-3'
AAAAAGCAGGCTTAGAAGGAGATAGAACCATGTCCTTCATATTTGATTGGATTTACAGTGGTTTCAGCAG
TGTGCTACAGTTTTTAGGATTATATAAGAAAACTGGTAAACTGGTATTTCTTGGATTGGATAATGCAGGA
AAAACAACATTGCTACACATGCTAAAAGATGACAGACTTGGACAACATGTCCCAACATTACATCCCACTT
CCGAAGAACTGACCATTGCTGGCATGACGTTTACAACTTTTGATCTGGGTGGACATGTTCAAGCTCGAAG
AGTGTGGAAAAACTACCTTCCTGCTATCAATGGCATTGTATTTCTGGTGGATTGTGCAGACCACGAAAGG
CTGTTAGAGTCAAAAGAAGAACTTGATTCACTAATGACAGATGAAACCATTGCTAATGTGCCTATACTGA
TTCTTGGGAATAAGATCGACAGACCTGAAGCCATCAGTGAAGAGAGGTTGCGAGAGATGTTTGGTTTATA
TGGTCAGACAACAGGAAAGGGGAGTATATCTCTGAAAGAACTGAATGCCCGACCCTTAGAAGTTTTCATG
TGTAGTGTGCTCAAAAGACAAGGTTACGGAGAAGGCTTCCGCTGGATGGCACAGTACATTGATGACCCAG
CTTTCTTGTACAAAGTGGTTGATCTAGAGGGCCCGCGGTTCGAAGGTAAGCCTATCCCTAACCCTCTCCT
CGGTCTCGATTCTACGCGTACCGGTCATCATCACCATCACCATTGAGTTTAAACCCGCTGATCAGCCTCG
ACTGTGCCTTCTAGTTGCCAGCCATCTGTTGTTTGCCCCTCCCCCGTGCCTTCCTTGACCCTGGAAGGTG
CCACTCCCACTGTCCTTTCCTAATAAAATGAGGAAATTGCATCGCATTGTCTGAGTAGGTGTCATTCTAT
TCTGGGGGGTGGGGTGGGGCAGGACAGCAAGGGGGAG
